Addgene plasmid #238337: proUBI10::VIH2-FL::FLAG-H505A-H741A-H975A
Purpose: proUBI10::VIH2-FL::FLAG-H505A-H741A-H975A ubiquitous expression in Arabidopsis plants
Depositing lab: Michael Hothorn. Depositing organization: University of Geneva. Publication: A small signaling domain controls PPIP5K phosphatase activity in phosphate homeostasis. Raia P, Lee K, Bartsch SM, Rico-Resendiz F, Portugal-Calisto D, Vadas O, Panse VG, Fiedler D, Hothorn M. Nat Commun. 2025 Feb 19;16(1):1753. doi: 10.1038/s41467-025-56937-0. PubMed 39966396.
Backbone
  Vector backbone: LIIbeta F 1-2
  Vector type: Plant Expression
  Selectable markers: OLEO-Red seed coat fluorescent protein
Growth in bacteria
  Bacterial resistance: Spectinomycin, 50 μg/mL
  Growth temperature: 37°C
  Growth strain: DH5alpha
  Copy number: High Copy
Gene/Insert
  Gene/Insert name: VIP1 (alt names: VIH2; PPIP5K)
  Species: A. thaliana (mustard weed)
  Insert size (bp): 3150
  Mutation: AtVIH2-H505A-H741A-H975A
  Entrez Gene: VIP1 (a.k.a. AT1G43700, AtVIP1, F2J6.6, F2J6_6, SUE3, VIRE2-INTERACTING PROTEIN, VIRE2-interacting protein 1, sulphate utilization efficiency 3)
  Tag / fusion protein: 3x Flag-tag (C terminal on backbone)
  Cloning method: Golden Gate
Terms and licenses: Academic/Nonprofit Terms; Industry Terms: Not Available to Industry
How to cite: proUBI10::VIH2-FL::FLAG-H505A-H741A-H975A was a gift from Michael Hothorn (Addgene plasmid # 238337 ; http://n2t.net/addgene:238337 ; RRID:Addgene_238337)
