[The description below was written by a language model from this plasmid's Addgene catalogue record and pLannotate feature annotations shown in this document.]
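Description:
proUBI10::VIH2-FL::FLAG-H505A-H741A-H975A is a 15.2 kb binary T-DNA plasmid for plant expression, assembled by Golden Gate cloning in the LIIbeta F 1-2 backbone and intended for ubiquitous expression of a mutant inositol pyrophosphate kinase/phosphatase in Arabidopsis. Outside the T-DNA it carries a high-copy ColE1/pUC-type origin for propagation in E. coli. It also has the pVS1 replicon (oriV, RepA and the StaA stability protein), the usual module that maintains binary vectors in Agrobacterium. Bacterial selection is by spectinomycin through an aadA (SmR) gene; a short gentamicin-resistance fragment and a partial integron Pc promoter annotated next to it appear to be remnants of the resistance cassette.

Two cassettes lie between the nopaline-type right and left border repeats. The first holds the full-length 3150 bp A. thaliana VIH2 (PPIP5K) coding sequence with the H505A, H741A and H975A substitutions, followed by a C-terminal 3xFLAG tag (only partly detected by the annotation) and the NOS terminator. The name and purpose field indicate a UBI10 promoter, which is not annotated but would fit the roughly 2 kb unannotated stretch upstream of the coding sequence. Note that the catalogue's Entrez link points to VIRE2-interacting protein 1 (AT1G43700), an unrelated gene that shares the VIP1 alias, so that link looks like a mismatch. The second cassette encodes an oleosin–TagRFP fusion, the "OLEO-Red" marker, which lets transgenic seeds be picked by red fluorescence instead of by herbicide or antibiotic selection. A neighbouring MSR4 fragment hit probably reflects genomic sequence flanking the oleosin promoter. The associated publication concerns control of PPIP5K phosphatase activity in phosphate homeostasis, but the record does not state what the three histidine substitutions do.
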