Features (pLannotate 1.2.2; 18 found; start..end, strand, type, name):
      1..589     +  rep_origin     ori: high-copy-number ColE1/pMB1/pBR322/pUC origin of replication
    775..915     -  misc_feature   bom: basis of mobility region from pBR322
   1017..1056    -  CDS            rop (fragment): Rop protein, which maintains plasmids at low copy number; rop
   1259..1453    -  rep_origin     pVS1 oriV: origin of replication for the Pseudomonas plasmid pVS1 (Heeb et al., 2000)
   1519..2592    -  CDS            pVS1 RepA: replication protein from the Pseudomonas plasmid pVS1 (Heeb et al., 2000)
   3021..3650    -  CDS            pVS1 StaA: stability protein from the Pseudomonas plasmid pVS1 (Heeb et al., 2000)
   4210..4611    -  CDS            Y4CG_SINFN (fragment): Protein inferred from homology: Swiss-Prot protein existence level 3. From Sinorhizobium fredii (strain NBRC 101917 / NGR234).
   4951..4975    -  misc_feature   RB T-DNA repeat: right border repeat from nopaline C58 T-DNA
   7012..10161   +  CDS            VIP1: VIP1L_ARATH - Also known as QVE7 From Arabidopsis thaliana (Mouse-ear cress).
  10210..10233   +  CDS            3xFLAG (fragment): three tandem FLAG® epitope tags
  10241..10493   +  terminator     NOS terminator: nopaline synthase terminator and poly(A) signal
  10848..11345   -  CDS            MSR4 (fragment): MSRA4_ARATH - Also known as PMSR, PMSR4. Experimental evidence at protein level: Swiss-Prot protein existence level 1. Catalyzes the reduction of methionine sulfoxide (MetSO) to methionine in proteins. Plays a protective role against oxidative stress by restoring activity to proteins that have been inactivated by methionine oxidation. Prevents the methionine sulfoxidation of the heat shock protein HSP21 and its subsequent inactivation. MSRA family specifically reduces the MetSO S-enantiomer. From Arabidopsis thaliana (Mouse-ear cress).
  11918..12634   +  CDS            OLEO2_BRANA: Experimental evidence at protein level: Swiss-Prot protein existence level 1. May have a structural role to stabilize the lipid body during desiccation of the seed by preventing coalescence of the oil. Probably interacts with both lipid and phospholipid moieties of lipid bodies. May also provide recognition signals for specific lipase anchorage in lipolysis during seedling growth. From Brassica napus (Rape).
  12635..13327   +  CDS            TagRFP: TagRFP is a basic (constitutively fluorescent) red fluorescent protein published in 2007, derived from Entacmaea quadricolor. It has very low acid sensitivity.
  13621..13645   -  misc_feature   LB T-DNA repeat: left border repeat from nopaline C58 T-DNA
  14023..14810   -  CDS            SmR (fragment): aminoglycoside adenylyltransferase (Murphy, 1985); aadA; confers resistance to spectinomycin and streptomycin
  14821..14877   -  CDS            GmR (fragment): gentamycin acetyltransferase; aacC1; confers resistance to gentamycin
  15053..15076   -  promoter       Pc promoter (fragment): intI1 (promoter lies within the coding sequence); class 1 integron promoter
>Addgene plasmid #238337 | proUBI10::VIH2-FL::FLAG-H505A-H741A-H975A | addgene full sequence | sequence record 477274 | Addgene NGS Result
TTGAGATCCTTTTTTTCTGCGCGTAATCTGCTGCTTGCAAACAAAAAAACCACCGCTACCAGCGGTGGTT
TGTTTGCCGGATCAAGAGCTACCAACTCTTTTTCCGAAGGTAACTGGCTTCAGCAGAGCGCAGATACCAA
ATACTGTCCTTCTAGTGTAGCCGTAGTTAGGCCACCACTTCAAGAACTCTGTAGCACCGCCTACATACCT
CGCTCTGCTAATCCTGTTACCAGTGGCTGCTGCCAGTGGCGATAAGTCGTGTCTTACCGGGTTGGACTCA
AGACGATAGTTACCGGATAAGGCGCAGCGGTCGGGCTGAACGGGGGGTTCGTGCACACAGCCCAGCTTGG
AGCGAACGACCTACACCGAACTGAGATACCTACAGCGTGAGCTATGAGAAAGCGCCACGCTTCCCGAAGG
GAGAAAGGCGGACAGGTATCCGGTAAGCGGCAGGGTCGGAACAGGAGAGCGCACGAGGGAGCTTCCAGGG
GGAAACGCCTGGTATCTTTATAGTCCTGTCGGGTTTCGCCACCTCTGACTTGAGCGTCGATTTTTGTGAT
GCTCGTCAGGGGGGCGGAGCCTATGGAAAAACGCCAGCAACGCGGCCTTTTTACGGTTCCTGGCCTTTTG
CTGGCCTTTTGCTCACATGTTCTTTCCTGCGTTATCCCCTGATTCTGTGGATAACCGTATTACCGCCTTT
GAGTGAGCTGATACCGCTCGCCGCAGCCGAACGACCGAGCGCAGCGAGTCAGTGAGCGAGGAAGCGGAAG
AGCGCCTGATGCGGTATTTTCTCCTTACGCATCTGTGCGGTATTTCACACCGCATATGGTGCACTCTCAG
TACAATCTGCTCTGATGCCGCATAGTTAAGCCAGTATACACTCCGCTATCGCTACGTGACTGGGTCATGG
CTGCGCCCCGACACCCGCCAACACCCGCTGACGCGCCCTGACGGGCTTGTCTGCTCCCGGCATCCGCTTA
CAGACAAGCTGTGACTGTCTCCGGGAGCTGCATGTGTCAGAGGTTTTCACCGTCATCACCGAAACGCGCG
AGGCAGGGTGCCTTGATGTGGGCGCCGGCGGTCGAGTGGCGACGGCGCGGCTTGTCCGCGCCCTGGTAGA
TTGCCTGGCCGTAGGCCAGCCATTTTTGAGCGGCCAGCGGCCGCGATAGGCCGACGCGAAGCGGCGGGGC
GTAGGGAGCGCAGCGACCGAAGGGTAGGCGCTTTTTGCAGCTCTTCGGCTGTGCGCTGGCCAGACAGTTA
TGCACAGGCCAGGCGGGTTTTAAGAGTTTTAATAAGTTTTAAAGAGTTTTAGGCGGAAAAATCGCCTTTT
TTCTCTTTTATATCAGTCACTTACATGTGTGACCGGTTCCCAATGTACGGCTTTGGGTTCCCAATGTACG
GGTTCCGGTTCCCAATGTACGGCTTTGGGTTCCCAATGTACGTGCTATCCACAGGAAAGAGTCCTTTTCG
ACCTTTTTCCCCTGCTAGGGCAATTTGCCCTAGCATCTGCTCCGTACATTAGGAACCGGCGGATGCTTCG
CCCTCGATCAGGTTGCGGTAGCGCATGACTAGGATCGGGCCAGCCTGCCCCGCCTCCTCCTTCAAATCGT
ACTCCGGCAGGTCATTTGACCCGATCAGCTTGCGCACGGTGAAACAGAACTTCTTGAACTCTCCGGCGCT
GCCACTGCGTTCGTAGATCGTCTTGAACAACCATCTGGCTTCTGCCTTGCCTGCGGCGCGGCGTGCCAGG
CGGTAGAGAAAACGGCCGATGCCGGGATCGATCAAAAAGTAATCGGGGTGAACCGTCAGCACGTCCGGGT
TCTTGCCTTCTGTGATCTCGCGGTACATCCAATCAGCTAGCTCGATCTCGATGTACTCCGGCCGCCCGGT
TTCGCTCTTTACGATCTTGTAGCGGCTAATCAAGGCTTCACCCTCGGATACCGTCACCAGGCGGCCGTTC
TTGGCCTTCTTCGTACGCTGCATGGCAACGTGCGTGGTGTTTAACCGAATGCAGGTTTCTACCAGGTCGT
CTTTCTGCTTTCCGCCATCGGCTCGCCGGCAGAACTTGAGTACGTCCGCAACGTGTGGACGGAACACGCG
GCCGGGCTTGTCTCCCTTCCCTTCCCGGTATCGGTTCATGGATTCGGTTAGATGGGAAACCGCCATCAGT
ACCAGGTCGTAATCCCACACACTGGCCATGCCGGCCGGCCCTGCGGAAACCTCTACGTGCCCGTCTGGAA
GCTCGTAGCGGATCACCTCGCCAGCTCGTCGGTCACGCTTCGACAGACGGAAAACGGCCACGTCCATGAT
GCTGCGACTATCGCGGGTGCCCACGTCATAGAGCATCGGAACGAAAAAATCTGGTTGCTCGTCGCCCTTG
GGCGGCTTCCTAATCGACGGCGCACCGGCTGCCGGCGGTTGCCGGGATTCTTTGCGGATTCGATCAGCGG
CCGCTTGCCACGATTCACCGGGGCGTGCTTCTGCCTCGATGCGTTGCCGCTGGGCGGCCTGCGCGGCCTT
CAACTTCTCCACCAGGTCATCACCCAGCGCCGCGCCGATTTGTACCGGGCCGGATGGTTTGCGACCGCTC
ACGCCGATTCCTCGGGCTTGGGGGTTCCAGTGCCATTGCAGGGCCGGCAGGCAACCCAGCCGCTTACGCC
TGGCCAACCGCCCGTTCCTCCACACATGGGGCATTCCACGGCGTCGGTGCCTGGTTGTTCTTGATTTTCC
ATGCCGCCTCCTTTAGCCGCTAAAATTCATCTACTCATTTATTCATTTGCTCATTTACTCTGGTAGCTGC
GCGATGTATTCAGATAGCAGCTCGGTAATGGTCTTGCCTTGGCGTACCGCGTACATCTTCAGCTTGGTGT
GATCCTCCGCCGGCAACTGAAAGTTGACCCGCTTCATGGCTGGCGTGTCTGCCAGGCTGGCCAACGTTGC
AGCCTTGCTGCTGCGTGCGCTCGGACGGCCGGCACTTAGCGTGTTTGTGCTTTTGCTCATTTTCTCTTTA
CCTCATTAACTCAAATGAGTTTTGATTTAATTTCAGCGGCCAGCGCCTGGACCTCGCGGGCAGCGTCGCC
CTCGGGTTCTGATTCAAGAACGGTTGTGCCGGCGGCGGCAGTGCCTGGGTAGCTCACGCGCTGCGTGATA
CGGGACTCAAGAATGGGCAGCTCGTACCCGGCCAGCGCCTCGGCAACCTCACCGCCGATGCGCGTGCCTT
TGATCGCCCGCGACACGACAAAGGCCGCTTGTAGCCTTCCATCCGTGACCTCAATGCGCTGCTTAACCAG
CTCCACCAGGTCGGCGGTGGCCCATATGTCGTAAGGGCTTGGCTGCACCGGAATCAGCACGAAGTCGGCT
GCCTTGATCGCGGACACAGCCAAGTCCGCCGCCTGGGGCGCTCCGTCGATCACTACGAAGTCGCGCCGGC
CGATGGCCTTCACGTCGCGGTCAATCGTCGGGCGGTCGATGCCGACAACGGTTAGCGGTTGATCTTCCCG
CACGGCCGCCCAATCGCGGGCACTGCCCTGGGGATCGGAATCGACTAACAGAACATCGGCCCCGGCGAGT
TGCAGGGCGCGGGCTAGATGGGTTGCGATGGTCGTCTTGCCTGACCCGCCTTTCTGGTTAAGTACAGCGA
TAACCTTCATGCGTTCCCCTTGCGTATTTGTTTATTTACTCATCGCATCATATACGCAGCGACCGCATGA
CGCAAGCTGTTTTACTCAAATACACATCACCTTTTTAGACGGCGGCGCTCGGTTTCTTCAGCGGCCAAGC
TGGCCGGCCAGGCCGCCAGCTTGGCATCAGACAAACCGGCCAGGATTTCATGCAGCCGCACGGTTGAGAT
GTGCGCGGGCGGCTCGAACACGTACCCGGCCGCGATCATCTCCGCCTCGATCTCTTCGGTAATGAAAAAC
GGTTCGTCCTGGCCGTCCTGGTGCGGTTTCATGCTTGTTCCTCTTGGCGTTCATTCTCGGCGGCCGCCAG
GGCGTCGGCCTCGGTCAATGCGTCCTCACGGAAGGCACCGCGCCGCCTGGCCTCGGTGGGCGTCACTTCC
TCGCTGCGCTCAAGTGCGCGGTACAGGGTCGAGCGATGCACGCCAAGCAGTGCAGCCGCCTCTTTCACGG
TGCGGCCTTCCTGGTCGATCAGCTCGCGGGCGTGCGCGATCTGTGCCGGGGTGAGGGTAGGGCGGGGGCC
AAACTTCACGCCTCGGGCCTTGGCGGCCTCGCGCCCGCTCCGGGTGCGGTCGATGATTAGGGAACGCTCG
AACTCGGCAATGCCGGCGAACACGGTCAACACCATGCGGCCGGCCGGCGTGGTGGTGTCGGCCCACGGCT
CTGCCAGGCTACGCAGGCCCGCGCCGGCCTCCTGGATGCGCTCGGCAATGTCCAGTAGGTCGCGGGTGCT
GCGGGCCAGGCGGTCTAGCCTGGTCACTGTCACAACGTCGCCAGGGCGTAGGTGGTCAAGCATCCTGGCC
AGCTCCGGGCGGTCGCGCCTGGTGCCGGTGATCTTCTCGGAAAACAGCTTGGTGCAGCCGGCCGCGTGCA
GTTCGGCCCGTTGGTTGGTCAAGTCCTGGTCGTCGGTGCTGACGCGGGCATAGCCCAGCAGGCCAGCGGC
GGCGCTCTTGTTCATGGCGTAATGTCTCCGGTTCTAGTCGCAAGTATTCTACTTTATGCGACTAAAACAC
GCGACAAGAAAACGCCAGGAAAAGGGCAGGGCGGCAGCCTGTCGCGTAACTTAGGACTTGTGCGACATGT
CGTTTTCAGAAGAAGGCTGCACTGAACGTCAGAAGCCGACTGCACTATAGCAGCGGAGGGGTTGGATCAA
AGTACTTTGATCCCGAGGGGAACCCTGTGGTTGGCATGCACATACAAATGGACGAACGGATAAACCTTTT
CACGCCCTTTTAAATATCCGATTATTCTAATAAACGCTCTTTTCTCTTAGGTTTACCCGCCAATATATCC
TGTCAAACACTGATAGTTTAAACCAGAGAAGACAACAGAGCGGAGTCTAGCTCAACAGAGCTTTTAACCC
AAATTGGTACAATAGAATACAACTTTAGATCATAATTCTCAAAAGAAAGAGATTCCTTAGCTATTCTATC
TGCCACTCCATTTCCTTCTCGGCTTGTATGCACAAGCATAAAATCCTCAAACTTGCTAAGTAGATACTTT
ATGTCTTGGATAATTGGATTGAGACTTGACAAGCATAACTTTCATGTAACCAAAGACACAAGTTGCTGAG
AATCCACCTCAAAAATGATCTTCCTATAATTGAATCGGGATAATGACAGCACAGCCCATCTAAGAGCCTC
CACTTCTACTTCCAGCACGCTTCTTACTTTTACCACAGCTCTTGCACCTAACCATAACACCTTCCCTGTA
TGATCGCGAAGCACCCACCCTAAGCCACATTTTAATCCTTCTGTTGGCCATGCCCCATCAAAGTTGCACT
TAACCCAAGATTGTGGTGGAGCTTCCCATGTTTCTCGTCTGTCCCGACGGTGTTGTGGTTGGTGCTTTCC
TTACATTCTGAGCCTCTTTCCTTCTAATCCACTCATCTGCATCTTCTTGTGTCCTTACTAATACCTCATT
GGTTCCAAATTCCCTCCCTTTAAGCACCAGCTCGTTTCTGTTCTTCCACAGCCTCCCAAGTATCCAAGGG
ACTAAAGCCTCCACATTCTTCAGATCAGGATATTCTTGTTTAAGATGTTGAACTCTATGGAGGTTTGTAT
GAACTGATGATCTAGGACCGGATAAGTTCCCTTCTTCATAGCGAACTTATTCAAAGAATGTTTTGTGTAT
CATTCTTGTTACATTGTTATTAATGAAAAAATATTATTGGTCATTGGACTGAACACGAGTGTTAAATATG
GACCAGGCCCCAAATAAGATCCATTGATATATGAATTAAATAACAAGAATAAATCGAGTCACCAAACCAC
TTGCCTTTTTTAACGAGACTTGTTCACCAACTTGATACAAAAGTCATTATCCTATGCAAATCAATAATCA
TACAAAAATATCCAATAACACTAAAAAATTAAAAGAAATGGATAATTTCACAATATGTTATACGATAAAG
AAGTTACTTTTCCAAGAAATTCACTGATTTTATAAGCCCACTTGCATTAGATAAATGGCAAAAAAAAACA
AAAAGGAAAAGAAATAAAGCACGAAGAATTCTAGAAAATACGAAATACGCTTCAATGCAGTGGGACCCAC
GGTTCAATTATTGCCAATTTTCAGCTCCACCGTATATTTAAAAAATAAAACGATAATGCTAAAAAAATAT
AAATCGTAACGATCGTTAAATCTCAACGGCTGGATCTTATGACGACCGTTAGAAATTGTGGTTGTCGACG
AGTCAGTAATAAACGGCGTCAAAGTGGTTGCAGCCGGCACACACGAGTCGTGTTTATCAACTCAAAGCAC
AAATACTTTTCCTCAACCTAAAAATAAGGCAATTAGCCAAAAACAACTTTGCGTGTAAACAACGCTCAAT
ACACGTGTCATTTTATTATTAGCTATTGCTTCACCGCCTTAGCTTTCTCGTGACCTAGTCGTCCTCGTCT
TTTCTTCTTCTTCTTCTATAAAACAATACCCAAAGAGCTCTTCTTCTTCACAATTCAGATTTCAATTTCT
CAAAATCTTAAAAACTTTCTCTCAATTCTCTCTACCGTGATCAAGGTAAATTTCTGTGTTCCTTATTCTC
TCAAAATCTTCGATTTTGTTTTCGTTCGATCCCAATTTCGTATATGTTCTTTGGTTTAGATTCTGTTAAT
CTTAGATCGAATACGATTTTCTGGGTTTGATCGTTAGATATCATCTTAATTCTCGATTAGGGTTTCATAG
ATATCATCCGATTTGTTCAAATAATTTGAGTTTTGTCGAATAATTACTCTTCGATTTGTGATTTCTATCT
AGATCTGGTGTTAGTTTCTAGTTTGTGCGATCGAATTTGTCGATTAATCTGAGTTTTTCTGATTAACAGT
CTGGAAGCACCATGGAGATGGAAGAAGGAGCAAGTGGTGTTGGTGAGAAGATAAAGATTGGAGTCTGCGT
CATGGAAAAGAAGGTTTTCTCAGCTCCCATGGGGGAAATTCTCGACAGACTCCAGTCTTTTGGTGAATTT
GAGATCTTACATTTTGGGGATAAAGTTATACTTGAAGATCCAATAGAAAGTTGGCCCATTTGTGATTGCT
TGATTGCTTTTCATTCCTCTGGATATCCTCTTGAGAAGGCTCAGGCATATGCTGCTTTAAGAAAGCCATT
TTTAGTGAATGAACTTGATCCGCAATATCTTCTTCATGATCGCCGGAAGGTGTATGAGCATCTTGAGATG
TATGGCATCCCAGTTCCTAGGTATGCTTGTGTCAATAGAAAGGTACCAAATCAAGACCTTCATTATTTTG
TCGAGGAAGAAGATTTTGTTGAGGTCCATGGTGAACGCTTCTGGAAGCCATTTGTGGAAAAGCCTGTCAA
TGGAGATGACCATAGTATAATGATATACTACCCTAGCTCGGCAGGTGGAGGCATGAAAGAATTGTTTCGC
AAGATTGGGAACCGATCAAGTGAATTTCATCCTGACGTCAGAAGGGTAAGGAGAGAAGGCTCTTATATAT
ACGAGGAGTTTATGGCCACCGGAGGAACTGATGTCAAGGTCTATACAGTGGGTCCTGAATACGCACATGC
TGAAGCAAGAAAGTCACCTGTTGTTGATGGTGTTGTTATGAGGAATACAGATGGGAAGGAAGTGAGATAT
CCAGTATTGCTTACACCTGCTGAAAAGCAAATGGCTAGAGAAGTTTGCATTGCATTTAGGCAAGCGGTCT
GTGGGTTTGATCTTCTACGATCTGAGGGCTGTTCATATGTTTGTGATGTCAATGGATGGAGTTTTGTGAA
GAACTCATACAAGTATTATGACGATGCTGCGTGTGTGCTAAGGAAAATGTGTTTGGATGCAAAAGCTCCT
CATCTCTCATCCACTCTTCCTCCCACCTTGCCATGGAAGGTCAATGAACCTGTACAATCTAATGAAGGTC
TAACTCGCCAGGGAAGTGGCATCATCGGCACTTTTGGGCAGTCAGAAGAGCTACGTTGTGTCATTGCTGT
TGTTCGACATGGCGATAGAACTCCCAAGCAGAAAGTGAAACTAAAAGTTACAGAGGAAAAACTATTAAAC
CTAATGTTGAAGTACAATGGTGGAAAGCCAAGAGCTGAAACCAAACTTAAGAGTGCCGTCCAGTTGCAAG
ATCTATTAGATGCCACAAGAATGTTAGTTCCCCGTACAAGACCAGGTCGTGAAAGTGATAGTGATGCAGA
GGACCTTGAACATGCTGAGAAGCTTCGGCAAGTTAAAGCAGTCCTTGAAGAGGGAGGACATTTCTCTGGT
ATATACAGGAAGGTTCAACTGAAGCCGCTGAAGTGGGTTAAAATACCAAAAAGCGATGGTGATGGCGAAG
AAGAAAGACCAGTAGAGGCCCTTATGGTTCTGAAATATGGCGGTGTTTTAACACACGCTGGTAGAAAGCA
GGCAGAAGAACTTGGTAGATACTTTCGAAACAATATGTATCCAGGTGAAGGGACTGGTTTGCTTCGTCTC
CATAGTACGTACCGTCATGACCTTAAAATTTACAGCTCTGACGAGGGACGTGTTCAGATGTCTGCAGCGG
CTTTTGCTAAAGGCCTGCTTGACCTAGAAGGACAGCTGACGCCAATCCTGGTTTCTTTGGTTAGCAAGGA
CTCTTCCATGTTGGATGGTCTTGATAATGCCAGCATTGAAATGGAAGCGGCCAAGGCTAGATTGAATGAG
ATTGTAACGTCTGGCACAAAGATGATAGACGACGACCAAGTCTCCTCTGAAGATTTCCCTTGGATGACTG
ATGGAGCTGGACTTCCTCCCAACGCTCATGAACTCCTACGTGAACTGGTGAAATTAACTAAGAATGTGAC
TGAACAAGTAAGACTACTTGCAATGGATGAGGACGAGAACCTCACTGAGCCATACGATATAATTCCTCCA
TATGATCAAGCAAAAGCCCTTGGCAAGACAAACATTGACAGTGATCGGATTGCTTCTGGATTACCATGTG
GTAGTGAAGGATTCCTTCTGATGTTTGCTCGGTGGATAAAACTTGCTAGGGATCTCTACAATGAAAGAAA
AGACCGATTTGACATCACACAGATTCCGGATGTTTACGATTCATGCAAGTACGACCTGTTAGCAAATTCC
CATCTCGATCTAAAAGGATTAGATGAACTCTTCAAAGTAGCACAGTTACTTGCAGATGGTGTAATCCCAA
ATGAGTATGGCATCAATCCGCAACAAAAGCTTAAAATCGGTTCAAAGATTGCTCGGCGCTTAATGGGGAA
AATCTTGATAGACTTGAGGAATACTCGAGAAGAAGCACTGAGCGTTGCCGAGTTGAAAGAAAGCCAAGAA
CAAGTCTTGTCATTATCCGCCTCGCAAAGGGAAGATAGAAATAGTCAACCGAAGCTATTTATCAATAGCG
ATGAATTGAGACGACCTGGCACAGGTGATAAAGATGAAGATGATGATAAAGAAACCAAATACCGATTAGA
TCCAAAGTATGCAAATGTGAAAACACCTGAACGTCATGTGAGGACTCGACTTTACTTCACATCTGAATCG
CATATTCATTCGCTCATGAACGTCCTTCGATACTGTAACCTTGATGAATCTCTCCTAGGAGAAGAAAGCC
TCATTTGCCAAAACGCCTTAGAACGTCTCTGTAAAACCAAGGAACTCGATTACATGAGTTACATTGTCCT
AAGGCTCTTTGAGAACACCGAGGTATCACTTGAGGACCCGAAAAGATTCCGCATTGAACTTACATTTAGC
CGTGGAGCTGATTTGTCTCCCTTAAGGAATAATGACGACGAGGCAGAGACATTGCTAAGGGAACACACAC
TTCCGATAATGGGACCAGAGAGGCTTCAAGAAGTAGGTTCTTGTTTAAGCTTGGAGACAATGGAGAAAAT
GGTTCGTCCATTTGCTATGCCGGCGGAAGATTTCCCTCCGGCGTCCACTCCGGTTGGTTTCTCGGGTTAC
TTCTCAAAAAGTGCTGCGGTGCTGGAGCGACTCGTAAACCTCTTCCACAACTATAAGAACTCTTCTTCTA
ATGGAAGGAGCAAGGGAGATTACAAAGACCATGATGGAGATTATAAGGATCACGATATCGACTACAAAGA
TGACGACGATAAATAAAATCGATCGTTCAAACATTTGGCAATAAAGTTTCTTAAGATTGAATCCTGTTGC
CGGTCTTGCGATGATTATCATATAATTTCTGTTGAATTACGTTAAGCATGTAATAATTAACATGTAATGC
ATGACGTTATTTATGAGATGGGTTTTTATGATTAGAGTCCCGCAATTATACATTTAATACGCGATAGAAA
ACAAAATATAGCGCGCAAACTAGGATAAATTATCGCGCGCGGTGTCATCTATGTTACTAGATCTGAGGTA
TGTAGGTATAGTAACATGAACAAGAACAGACTCAAGTACAAGATCGCATACGAAAATGGAAATGGCAATG
TCACTTCCACATAATCAAACACGAATCCTCATATCAACAAGGCCTGAGATTCTAACTAGCTCATAACAAC
TTAGCCAATAGTTACTTGAGACTACCAAATGTATGTAGAACTAAAGACTAAGGGACAGAGAGTTCGTCTA
AACAGGTGAATCTAGTCGTTGTTATCTAATAAACAATTCAGCCCCAAATGCAGAACACACATAGAGCTCT
CTATTGATTCAAATTACGATCTGATACTGATAACGTCTAGATTTTTAGGGTTAAAGCAATCAATCACCTG
ACGATTCAAGGTGGTTGGATCATGACGATTCCAGAAAACATCAAGCAAGCTCTCAAAGCTACACTCTTTG
GGATCATACTGAACTCTAACAACCTCGTTATGTCCCGTAGTGCCAGTACAGACATCCTCGTAACTCGGAT
TGTGCACGATGCCATGGCTATACCCAACCTCGGTCTTGGTCACACCAGGAACTCTCTGGTAAGCTAGCTC
CACTCCCCAGAAACAACCGGCGCCAAATTGCGCGAATTGCTGACCTGATGACGGAACATCATCGTCGGGT
CCTTGGGCGATTGCGGCGGAAGATGGGTCAGCTTGGGCTTGAGGACGAGAGCCGAATCCGAGTCTGTTGA
AAAGGTTGTTCATTGGGGATTTGTATACGGAGATTGGTCGTCGAGAGGTTTGAGGGAAAGGACAAATGGG
TTTGGCTCTGGAGAAAGAGAGTGCGGCTTTAGAGAGAGAATTGAGAGGTTTAGAGAGAGATGCGGCGGCG
ATGAGCGTGCCGAGGAGAGACGACGAGGACCTGCATTATCAAAGCAGTGACGTGGTGAAATTTGGAACTT
TTAAGAGGCAGATAGATTTATTATTTGTATCCATTTTCTTCATTGTTCTAGAATGTCGCGGAACAAATTT
TAAAACTAAATCCTAAATTTTTCTAATTTTGTTGCCAATAGTGGATATGTGGGCCGTATAGAAGGAATCT
ATTGAAGGCTCAAACCCATACTGACGAGCCCAAAGGTTCGTTTTGCGTTTTATGTTTCGGTTCGATGCCA
ACGCCACATTCTGAGCTAGGCAAAAAACAAACGTGTCTTTGAATAGACTCCTCTCGTTAACACATGCAGC
GGCTGCATGGTGACGCCATTAACACGTGGCCTACAATTGCATGATGTCTCCATTGACACGTGACTTCTCG
TCTCCTTTCTTAATATATCTAACAAACACTCCTACCTCTTCCAAAATATATACACATCTTTTTGATCAAT
CTCTCATTCAAAATCTCATTCTCTCTAGTAAACAAGAACAAAAAAATGGCGGATACAGCTAGAGGAACCC
ATCACGATATCATCGGCAGGGACCAGTACCCGATGATGGGCCGTGACCGTGACCAGTACCAGATGTCCGG
ACGAGGATCTGACTACTCCAAGTCTAGGCAGATTGCTAAAGCTGCAACTGCTGTCACAGCTGGTGGTTCC
CTCCTTGTTCTCTCCAGCCTTACCCTTGTTGGAACTGTCATAGCTTTGACTGTTGCAACACCTCTGCTCG
TTATCTTCAGCCCAATCCTTGTCCCGGCTCTCATCACAGTTGCACTCCTCATCACCGGTTTTCTTTCCTC
TGGAGGGTTTGGCATTGCCGCTATAACCGTTTTCTCTTGGATTTACAAGTAAGCACACATTTATCATCTT
ACTTCATAATTTTGTGCAATATGTGCATGCATGTGTTGAGCCAGTAGCTTTGGATCAATTTTTTTGGTCG
AATAACAAATGTAACAATAAGAAATTGCAAATTCTAGGGAACATTTGGTTAACTAAATACGAAATTTGAC
CTAGCTAGCTTGAATGTGTCTGTGTATATCATCTATATAGGTAAAATGCTTGGTATGATACCTATTGATT
GTGAATAGGTACGCAACGGGAGAGCACCCACAGGGATCAGACAAGTTGGACAGTGCAAGGATGAAGTTGG
GAAGCAAAGCTCAGGATCTGAAAGACAGAGCTCAGTACTACGGACAGCAACATACTGGTGGGGAACATGA
CCGTGACCGTACTCGTGGTGGCCAGCACACTACTATGAGCGAGCTGATTAAGGAGAACATGCACATGAAG
CTGTACATGGAGGGCACCGTGAACAACCACCACTTCAAGTGCACATCCGAGGGCGAAGGCAAGCCCTACG
AGGGCACCCAGACCATGAGAATCAAGGTGGTCGAGGGCGGCCCTCTCCCCTTCGCCTTCGACATCCTGGC
TACCAGCTTCATGTACGGCAGCAGAACCTTCATCAACCACACCCAGGGCATCCCCGACTTCTTTAAGCAG
TCCTTCCCTGAGGGCTTCACATGGGAGAGAGTCACCACATACGAGGACGGAGGTGTGCTGACCGCTACTC
AGGACACCAGCCTCCAGGACGGCTGCCTCATCTACAACGTCAAGATCAGAGGGGTGAACTTCCCATCCAA
CGGCCCTGTGATGCAGAAGAAAACACTCGGCTGGGAAGCCAACACCGAGATGCTGTATCCAGCTGACGGA
GGACTGGAAGGCAGAAGCGACATGGCCCTGAAGCTCGTGGGCGGGGGCCACCTGATCTGCAACTTCAAGA
CCACATACAGATCCAAGAAACCCGCTAAGAACCTCAAGATGCCCGGCGTCTACTATGTGGACCACAGACT
GGAAAGAATCAAGGAGGCCGACAAAGAAACCTACGTCGAGCAGCACGAGGTGGCTGTGGCCAGATACTGC
GACCTCCCTAGCAAACTGGGGCACAAGTGATTAGAGTTTTTCAGATCCGCGTTTGTGTTTTCTGGGTTTC
TCACTTAAGCGTCTGCGTTTTACTTTTGTATTGGGTTTGGCGTTTAGTAGTTTGCGGTAGCGTTCTTGTT
ATGTGTAATTACGCTTTTTCTTCTTGCTTCAGCAGTTTCGGTTGAAATATAAATCGAATCAAGTTTCACT
TTATCAGCGTTGTTTTAAATTTTGGCATTAAATTGGTGAAAATTGCTTCAATTTTGTATCTAAATAGAAG
TGTCCTCATTGTCTTCCGTAATCCGTCTAAGCGTCAATTTGTTTACACCACAATATATCCTGCCACCAGC
CAGCCAACAGCTCCCCGACCGGCAGCTCGGCACAAAATCACCACTCGATACAGGCAGCCCATCAGTCCGG
GACGGCGTCAGCGGGAGAGCCGTTGTAAGGCGGCAGACTTTGCTCATGTTACCGGCAGAAGATCCTTTGA
TCTTTTCTACGGGGTCTGACGCTCAGTGGAACGAAAACTCACGTTAAGGGATTTTGGTCATGCATGATAT
ATCTCCCAATTTGTGTAGGGCTTATTATGCACGCTTAAAAATAATAAAAGCAGACTTGACCTGATAGTTT
GGCTGTGAGCAATTATGTGCTTAGTGCATCTAACGCTTGAGTTAAGCCGCGCCGCGAAGCGGCGTCGGCT
TGAACGAATTTCTAGCTAGACATTATTTGCCGACTACCTTGGTGATCTCGCCTTTCACGTAGTGGACAAA
TTCTTCCAACTGATCTGCGCGCGAGGCCAAGCGATCTTCTTCTTGTCCAAGATAAGCCTGTCTAGCTTCA
AGTATGACGGGCTGATACTGGGCCGGCAGGCGCTCCATTGCCCAGTCGGCAGCGACATCCTTCGGCGCGA
TTTTGCCGGTTACTGCGCTGTACCAAATGCGGGACAACGTAAGCACTACATTTCGCTCATCGCCAGCCCA
GTCGGGCGGCGAGTTCCATAGCGTTAAGGTTTCATTTAGCGCCTCAAATAGATCCTGTTCAGGAACCGGA
TCAAAGAGTTCCTCCGCCGCTGGACCTACCAAGGCAACGCTATGTTCTCTTGCTTTTGTCAGCAAGATAG
CCAGATCAATGTCGATCGTGGCTGGCTCGAAGATACCTGCAAGAATGTCATTGCGCTGCCATTCTCCAAA
TTGCAGTTCGCGCTTAGCTGGATAACGCCACGGAATGATGTCGTCGTGCACAACAATGGTGACTTCTACA
GCGCGGAGAATCTCGCTCTCTCCAGGGGAAGCCGAAGTTTCCAAAAGGTCGTTGATCAAAGCTCGCCGCG
TTGTTTCATCAAGCCTTACGGTCACCGTAACCAGCAAATCAATATCACTGTGTGGCTTCAGGCCGCCATC
CACTGCGGAGCCGTACAAATGTACGGCCAGCAACGTCGGTTCGAGATGGCGCTCGATGACGCCAACTACC
TCTGATAGTTGAGTCGATACTTCGGCGATCACCGCTTCCCCCATGATGTTTAACTTTGTTTTAGGGCGAC
TGCCCTGCTGCGTAACATCGTTGCTGCTCCATAACATCAAACATCGACCCACGGCGTAACGCGCTTGCTG
CTTGGATGCCCGAGGCATAGACTGTACCCCAAAAAAACAGTCATAACAAGCCATGAAAACCGCCACTGCG
CCGTTACCACCGCTGCGTTCGGTCAAGGTTCTGGACCAGTTGCGTGAGCGCATACGCTACTTGCATTACA
GCTTACGAACCGAACAGGCTTATGTCCACTGGGTTCGTGCCCGAATTGATCACAGGCAGCAACGCTCTGT
CATCGTTACAATCAACATGCTACCCTCCGCGAGATCATCCGTGTTTCAAACCCGGCAGCTTAGTTGCCGT
TCTTCCGATGAGCGTCAGACCCCGTAGAAAAGATCAAAGGATCTTC
